>Addgene plasmid #27425 | pGEX-4T3-ZO-2-1st-PDZ-delta-NLS | addgene partial sequence | sequence record 33836 | 27425 with pGEX-3 (5' CCGGGAGCTGCATGTGTCAGAGG 3')
AACGCGCGAGGCAGATCGTCAGTCAGTCACGATGCGGCCGCTCGAGCGGCCGCCCCCTAGGCTCGGGGCT
GGGGCTCCGCGACTGCTGAACTGCAAACGAATGAAGCACATCCTCCATGGGGGTGCCATTGACCATGACC
ACTCTGTCATTTTCTTGGAGCAGCCCATCAGCAGGCCCACCCGGGAGCACATCAGAAATGACAATTGACG
TTTCTCCATTTTCAAAGTGGGGGTTGTCTCTGCCTCCGGACACTGCAATTCCAAATCCTCTTTTGGAATC
CTTTTGTAGGGTCACAGTGTACTGTTCCCATATCAGCTCTTCCATGCCTGGGGCGCGGAGCCAACCTGAC
AGCTCCCGCCGGGGTGGAAACCCGCGGTCTCCTCGCACCGGCATGGATCCACGCGGAACCAGATCCGATT
TTGGAGGATGGTCGCCACCACCAAACGTGGCTTGCCAGCCCTGCAAAGGCCATGCTATATACTTGCTGGA
TTTCAAGTACTTATCAATTTGTGGGATAGCTTCAATACGTTTTTTAAAACAAACTAATTTTGGGAACGCA
TCCAGGCACATTGGGTCCATGTATAAAACAACATCAAGAGCGTCATACAACATGAAGTCAGGATGGGTTA
CATGATCACCATTTAAATATGTTTTATGACATAAACGATCTTCGAACATTTTCAGCATTTCAGGTAGCTT
GCTAAGAAAATCAACTTTGAGAGTTTCAAAGTCTTTACTATATGCAATTCTCGAAACACCGTATCTAATA
TCCAAAACCGCTCCTTCAAGCATTGAAATCTCTGCACGCTCTTTTGGACAACCACCCAACATGTTGTGCT
TGTCAGCTATATAACGTATGATGGCCATAGACTGTGTTAATTTAACATCACCATCAATATAATAAGGAAG
ATTGGGGAACTCCAAACCCAATTCAAACTTTTTGTTTCGCCATTTATCACT
