>Addgene plasmid #27425 | pGEX-4T3-ZO-2-1st-PDZ-delta-NLS | addgene partial sequence | sequence record 33837 | 27425 with pGEX5'
GGCTGGGGCTCCGCGACTGCTGAACTGCAAACGAATGAAGCACATCCTCCATGGGGGTGCCATTGACCAT
GACCACTCTGTCATTTTCTTGGAGCAGCCCATCAGCAGGCCCACCCGGGAGCACATCAGAAATGACAATT
GACGTTTCTCCATTTTCAAAGTGGGGGTTGTCTCTGCCTCCGGACACTGCAATTCCAAATCCTCTTTTGG
AATCCTTTTGTAGGGTCACAGTGTACTGTTCCCATATCAGCTCTTCCATGCCTGGGGCGCGGAGCCAACC
TGACAGCTCCCGCCGGGGTGGAAACCCGCGGTCTCCTCGCACCGGCATGGATCCACGCGGAACCAGATCC
GATTTTGGAGGATGGTCGCCACCACCAAACGTGGCTTGCCAGCCCTGCAAAGGCCATGCTATATACTTGC
TGGATTTCAAGTACTTATCAATTTGTGGGATAGCTTCAATACGTTTTTTAAAACAAACTAATTTTGGGAA
CGCATCCAGGCACATTGGGTCCATGTATAAAACAACATCAAGAGNGTCATACAAACATGAAGTCAGGATG
GGTTACATGATCACCATTTAAATATGTTTTATGACATAAACGATCTTCGAACATTTTCAGCATTTCAGGT
AGCTTGCTAAAAAAATCAACTTTGAGAGTTTCAAAGTCTTTA
