[The description below was written by a language model from this plasmid's Addgene catalogue record.]
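Description:
pGEX-4T3-ZO-2-1st-PDZ-delta-NLS is a bacterial expression plasmid built on the pGEX-4T3 backbone (about 5 kb without insert). It produces a fragment of human Zonula Occludens 2 (ZO-2, encoded by TJP2) as a fusion to glutathione S-transferase. The GST tag comes from the backbone and sits at the N-terminus of the insert. The plasmid is maintained at high copy in E. coli under ampicillin selection. No feature table accompanies the record, so the promoter, origin and other backbone elements are not listed. pGEX-series vectors generally drive the GST fusion from an IPTG-inducible tac promoter, carry lacI, and in the 4T series place a thrombin cleavage site between GST and the cloned protein.

The insert is short, about 347 bp, and corresponds to the region containing the first PDZ domain of ZO-2. It was cloned by restriction digestion with BamHI at the 5′ end and a 3′ site recorded as "XboI", which may be a typographical error for XhoI or XbaI. Whether either site survives is not stated. The fragment carries an engineered deletion of the nuclear localization signal, described as removal of nucleotides 313–873 counted from the A of the start codon.

The associated study examined PDZ domain-dependent complexes between YAP2 and ZO-2 and their effect on YAP2 nuclear localization and signalling. In that context, the construct is suited to making recombinant GST-tagged first-PDZ protein without the NLS for affinity purification on glutathione resin. The protein could then be used in in vitro binding or pull-down assays, where it would help separate the contribution of the PDZ domain from that of the NLS region. The record itself does not list specific applications.
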