Addgene plasmid #27425: pGEX-4T3-ZO-2-1st-PDZ-delta-NLS
Depositing lab: Marius Sudol. Depositing organization: Geisinger Health Center. Publication: Functional complexes between YAP2 and ZO-2 are PDZ domain-dependent, and regulate YAP2 nuclear localization and signalling. Oka T, Remue E, Meerschaert K, Vanloo B, Boucherie C, Gfeller D, Bader GD, Sidhu SS, Vandekerckhove J, Gettemans J, Sudol M. Biochem J. 2010 Nov 25. 432(3):461-72. 10.1042/BJ20100870 PubMed 20868367.
Backbone
  Vector backbone: pGEX-4T3
  Backbone manufacturer: Pharmacia
  Backbone size w/o insert (bp): 4969
  Vector type: Bacterial Expression
Growth in bacteria
  Bacterial resistance: Ampicillin, 100 μg/mL
  Growth temperature: 37°C
  Growth strain: DH5alpha
  Copy number: High Copy
Gene/Insert
  Gene/Insert name: Zonula Occludens 2 (alt names: ZO-2; TJP2)
  Species: H. sapiens (human)
  Insert size (bp): 347
  Mutation: Deletion of NLS-Nuclear Localization Signal: Nucleotides 313-873, counting A in the ATG start codon as 1, are deleted.
  GenBank ID: AAH27592
  Entrez Gene: TJP2 (a.k.a. C9DUPq21.11, DFNA51, DUP9q21.11, FHCA1, PFIC4, X104, ZO2)
  Tag / fusion protein: GST (N terminal on backbone)
  Cloning method: Restriction Enzyme; 5′ cloning site BamH1 (unknown if destroyed); 3′ cloning site XboI (unknown if destroyed)
  Sequencing primers: 5′ N/A
Terms and licenses: Academic/Nonprofit Terms; Industry Terms: Not Available to Industry
How to cite: pGEX-4T3-ZO-2-1st-PDZ-delta-NLS was a gift from Marius Sudol (Addgene plasmid # 27425 ; http://n2t.net/addgene:27425 ; RRID:Addgene_27425)
